>Addgene plasmid #25692 | pEBB HA BIR 1-2-3 | addgene partial sequence | sequence record 31733 | 25692 with hXIAP-fwd (ggcgacactttcctaattgc)
TTNGCGAACTTATATTCGAAGTGAATCTGATGCTGTGAGTTCTGATAGGAATTTCCCAAATTCAACAAAT
CTTCCAAGAAATCCATCCATGGCAGATTATGAAGCACGGATCTTTACTTTTGGGACATGGATATACTCAG
TTAACAAGGAGCAGCTTGCAAGAGCTGGATTTTATGCTTTAGGTGAAGGTGATAAAGTAAAGTGCTTTCA
CTGTGGAGGAGGGCTAACTGATTGGAAGCCCAGTGAAGACCCTTGGGAACAACATGCTAAATGGTATCCA
GGGTGCAAATATCTGTTAGAACAGAAGGGACAAGAATATATAAACAATATTCATTTAACTCATTCACTTG
AGGAGTGACCGCGGCCGCGACTCTAGAGTGAGGGTCCCCACCTGGGACCCTTGAGAGTATCAGGTCTCCC
ACGTGGGAGACAAGAAATCCCTGTTTAATATTTAAACAGCAGTGTTCCCCATCTGGGTCCTTGCACCCCT
CACTCTGGCCTCAGCCGACTGCACAGCGGCCCCTGCATCCCCTTGGCTGTGAGGCCCCTGGACAAGCAGA
GGTGGCCAGAGCTGGGAGGCATGGCCCTGGGGTCCCACGAATTTGCTGGGGAATCTCGTTTTTCTTCTTA
AGACTTTTGGGACATGGTTTGACTCCCGAACATCACCGACGTGTCTCCTGTTTTTCTGGGTGGCCTCGGG
ACACCTGCCCTGCCCCCACGAGGGTCAGGACTGTGACTCTTTTTAGGGCCAGGCAGGTGCCTGGACATTT
GCCTTGCTGGACGGGGACTGGGGATGTGGGAGGGAGCAGACAGGAGGAATCATGTCAGGCCTGTGTGTGA
AAGGAAAGCTCCACTGTCACCCTCCACCTCTTCACCCCCCACTCACCAGTGTCCCCTCCACTGTCACATT
GTAACTGAACTTCAGGATAATAAAGTGTTTGCCTCCCA
