>Addgene plasmid #25692 | pEBB HA BIR 1-2-3 | addgene partial sequence | sequence record 31734 | 25692 with EF-1a-F
TCTCTAGAGATCCCTCGACCTCGAGATCCATTGTGCTGGATCTCACCATNGCTTCTAGCTATCCTTATGA
CGTGCCTGACTATGCCAGCCTGGGATCCATGACTTTTAACAGTTTTGAAGGATCTAAAACTTGTGTACCT
GCAGACATCAATAAGGAAGAAGAATTTGTAGAAGAGTTTAATAGATTAAAAACTTTTGCTAATTTTCCAA
GTGGTAGTCCTGTTTCAGCATCAACACTGGCACGAGCAGGGTTTCTTTATACTGGTGAAGGAGATACCGT
GCGGTGCTTTAGTTGTCATGCAGCTGTAGATAGATGGCAATATGGAGACTCAGCAGTTGGAAGACACAGG
AAAGTATCCCCAAATTGCAGATTTATCAACGGCTTTTATCTTGAAAATAGTGCCACGCAGTCTACAAATT
CTGGTATCCAGAATGGTCAGTACAAAGTTGAAAACTATCTGGGAAGCAGAGATCATTTTGCCTTAGACAG
GCCATCTGAGACACATGCAGACTATCTTTTGAGAACTGGGCAGGTTGTAGATATATCAGACACCATATAC
CCGAGGAACCCTGCCATGTATAGTGAAGAAGCTAGATTAAAGTCCTTTCAGAACTGGCCAGACTATGCTC
ACCTAACCCCAAGAGAGTTAGCAAGTGCTGGACTCTACTACACAGGTATTGGTGACCAAGTGCAGTGTTT
TTGTTGTGGTGGAAAACTGAAAAATTGGGAACCTTGTGATCGTGCCTGGTCAGAACACAGGCGACACTTT
CCTAATTGCTTCTTTGTTTTGGGCCGGAATCTTAATATTCGAAGTGAATCTGATGCTGTGAGTTCTGATA
GGAATTTCCCAAATTCAACAAATCTTCCAAGAAATCCATCCATGGCAGATTATG
