[The description below was written by a language model from this plasmid's Addgene catalogue record.]
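Description:
pEBB HA BIR 1-2-3 is a mammalian expression plasmid built on the pEBB backbone (about 5.35 kb without insert) that encodes a truncated, HA-tagged form of human XIAP (X-linked inhibitor of apoptosis, also known as hILP or BIRC4). It is propagated in E. coli as a high-copy plasmid under ampicillin selection. The record does not list a mammalian selection marker, and no feature table is available to confirm the origin of replication or other backbone elements.

The insert, roughly 1.15 kb, covers amino acids 1–350 of XIAP and was cloned between BamHI and NotI sites. As the construct name indicates, this fragment contains the three baculoviral IAP repeat (BIR) domains, so the C-terminal portion of the full-length protein, which carries the RING domain, is left out. An HA epitope supplied by the backbone is fused to the N terminus, allowing detection or immunoprecipitation of the expressed protein with anti-HA antibodies. The promoter is not explicitly stated in the record, although the use of an EF-1α forward sequencing primer suggests that expression is driven from an EF-1α promoter upstream of the tag and insert.

The associated publication concerns separating the signalling functions of XIAP from its caspase-inhibitory activity. A BIR-only deletion construct of this kind fits domain-mapping experiments in transfected mammalian cells, where its behaviour can be compared with full-length XIAP and other truncations to assign functions to particular regions of the protein.
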