Addgene plasmid #25692: pEBB HA BIR 1-2-3
Depositing lab: Colin Duckett. Depositing organization: University of Michigan. Publication: Uncoupling of the signaling and caspase-inhibitory properties of X-linked inhibitor of apoptosis. Lewis J, Burstein E, Reffey SB, Bratton SB, Roberts AB, Duckett CS. J Biol Chem. 2004 Mar 5. 279(10):9023-9. 10.1074/jbc.M312891200 PubMed 14701799.
Backbone
  Vector backbone: pEBB
  Backbone manufacturer: Baltimore Lab
  Backbone size w/o insert (bp): 5353
  Vector type: Mammalian Expression
Growth in bacteria
  Bacterial resistance: Ampicillin, 100 μg/mL
  Growth temperature: 37°C
  Growth strain: DH5alpha
  Copy number: High Copy
Gene/Insert
  Gene/Insert name: XIAP (alt name: hILP)
  Species: H. sapiens (human)
  Insert size (bp): 1150
  Mutation: aa 1-350
  GenBank ID: HSU32974
  Entrez Gene: XIAP (a.k.a. API3, BIRC4, IAP-3, ILP1, MIHA, XLP2, hIAP-3, hIAP3)
  Tag / fusion protein: HA (N terminal on backbone)
  Cloning method: Restriction Enzyme; 5′ cloning site BamHI (unknown if destroyed); 3′ cloning site NotI (unknown if destroyed)
  Sequencing primers: 5′ EF-1a Forward; 3′ M13_puc_F
Terms and licenses: Academic/Nonprofit Terms; Industry Terms: Not Available to Industry
Depositor comments: #831
How to cite: pEBB HA BIR 1-2-3 was a gift from Colin Duckett (Addgene plasmid # 25692 ; http://n2t.net/addgene:25692 ; RRID:Addgene_25692)
